Addgene plasmid #160819: pXW101Plux2-gfp
Purpose: AHL-responsive single-layered circuit
Depositing lab: Baojun Wang. Depositing organization: University of Edinburgh. Publication: Synthetic protein-binding DNA sponge as a tool to tune gene expression and mitigate protein toxicity. Wan X, Pinto F, Yu L, Wang B. Nat Commun. 2020 Nov 24;11(1):5961. doi: 10.1038/s41467-020-19552-9. PubMed 33235249.
Backbone
  Vector backbone: pSEVA121
  Backbone size w/o insert (bp): 3922
  Vector type: Bacterial Expression, Synthetic Biology
Growth in bacteria
  Bacterial resistance: Ampicillin, 100 μg/mL
  Growth temperature: 37°C
  Growth strain: DH5alpha
  Copy number: Low Copy
Gene/Insert
  Gene/Insert name: PJ23101-30luxR-t-Plux2-30gfp-t
  Species: Synthetic
  Insert size (bp): 1931
  Promoter: PJ23101, Plux2
  Cloning method: Restriction Enzyme; 5′ cloning site EcoRI (not destroyed); 3′ cloning site PstI (not destroyed)
  Sequencing primers: 5′ AGGGCGGCGGATTTGTCC; 3′ GCGGCAACCGAGCGTTC
Terms and licenses: Academic/Nonprofit Terms; Industry Terms: Not Available to Industry
How to cite: pXW101Plux2-gfp was a gift from Baojun Wang (Addgene plasmid # 160819 ; http://n2t.net/addgene:160819 ; RRID:Addgene_160819)
