[The description below was written by a language model from this plasmid's Addgene catalogue record and pLannotate feature annotations shown in this document.]
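Description:
pXW101Plux2-gfp is a low-copy bacterial expression plasmid for synthetic biology, built on the pSEVA121 backbone and carrying an AHL-responsive, single-layered gene circuit. It replicates through the broad-host-range incP (RK2-type) system, with oriV and the trans-acting replication initiator trfA both annotated. An incP oriT is also present, which in principle allows conjugative mobilisation. Selection is by ampicillin resistance from a TEM-type bla gene under its own promoter. Terminators (lambda t0, fd, rrnB T1) flank the backbone modules and insulate them from read-through. The short hits called as lacZα, tnpA and CloDF13 ori fragments are most likely backbone remnants or annotation artefacts rather than functional parts.

The synthetic insert of about 1.9 kb sits between EcoRI and PstI sites within BioBrick prefix and suffix sequences, and consists of two transcription units. In the first, the constitutive Anderson-family promoter PJ23101 drives luxR, the Aliivibrio fischeri transcriptional activator that binds the acyl-homoserine lactone autoinducer; the annotation tool matched this promoter to the closely related J23119. This unit ends in a double rrnB T1/T7Te terminator. In the second, the LuxR-regulated promoter Plux2 drives gfp and is followed by the same terminator pair. Plux2 is not annotated in the feature table but presumably lies in the gap upstream of the reporter. The reporter ORF was auto-labelled "hfriFP", whereas the record names it gfp. The "30" in the insert name likely denotes the ribosome binding sites, though the record does not define it. Adding AHL activates LuxR and induces fluorescence, giving a simple sensor and reporter. The associated work concerns protein-binding DNA sponges used to tune gene expression and mitigate protein toxicity.
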