Features (pLannotate 1.2.2; 20 found; start..end, strand, type, name):
     56..77      +  misc_feature   BioBrick prefix: BioBrick prefix for parts that do not start with "ATG"
     81..112     +  promoter       J23119 promoter (fragment): bacterial promoter (Registry of Standard Biological Parts BBa J23119)
    142..891     +  CDS            luxR: LUXR_ALIFS - Experimental evidence at protein level: Swiss-Prot protein existence level 1. Transcriptional activator of the bioluminescence operon. Binds to the OHHL autoinducer. From Aliivibrio fischeri (Vibrio fischeri).
    939..1010    +  terminator     rrnB T1 terminator: transcription terminator T1 from the E. coli rrnB gene
   1026..1053    +  terminator     T7Te terminator: phage T7 early transcription terminator
   1152..1865    +  CDS            hfriFP: hfriFP is a fluorescent protein published in 2013, derived from Herbaspirillum frisingense.
   1888..1959    +  terminator     rrnB T1 terminator: transcription terminator T1 from the E. coli rrnB gene
   1975..2002    +  terminator     T7Te terminator: phage T7 early transcription terminator
   2009..2029    +  misc_feature   BioBrick suffix: universal suffix for all parts
   2049..2073    +  CDS            lacZα (fragment): LacZα fragment of β-galactosidase; lacZ fragment
   2084..2178    +  terminator     lambda t0 terminator: transcription terminator from phage lambda
   2251..2342    +  promoter       AmpR promoter: bla
   2343..3200    +  CDS            bla: BLAT_ECOLX - Experimental evidence at protein level: Swiss-Prot protein existence level 1. TEM-type are the most prevalent beta-lactamases in enterobacteria; they hydrolyze the beta-lactam bond in susceptible beta-lactam antibiotics, thus conferring resistance to penicillins and cephalosporins. TEM-3 and TEM-4 are capable of hydrolyzing cefotaxime and ceftazidime. TEM-5 is capable of hydrolyzing ceftazidime. TEM-6 is capable of hydrolyzing ceftazidime and aztreonam. TEM-8/CAZ-2, TEM- 16/CAZ-7 and TEM-24/CAZ-6 are markedly active against ceftazidime. IRT- 4 shows resistance to beta-lactamase in
   3207..3246    +  terminator     fd terminator: central terminator from bacteriophage fd (Otsuka and Kunisawa, 1982)
   3393..3501    +  oriT           oriT: incP origin of transfer
   3562..4710    -  CDS            trfA: trans-acting replication protein that binds to and activates oriV
   4762..5043    -  CDS            tnpA (fragment): TN5P_ECOLX - Also known as tnp. Experimental evidence at protein level: Swiss-Prot protein existence level 1. Mediates transposition of transposon Tn5 by a 'cut and paste' mechanism. First, the monomeric transposase binds the 19 bp inverted DNA repeats flanking the transposon. Then, dimerization of the DNA- bound transposase creates a synaptic DNA complex. After nicking of the first DNA strand, excision of the transposon proceeds through a series of intermediates. The transposase then mediates the insertion of the transposon at a new site by strand transfer. The activity of the wild- type tran
   5103..5634    -  rep_origin     oriV: incP origin of replication
   5690..5725    -  rep_origin     CloDF13 ori (fragment): Plasmids containing the CloDF13 (CDF) origin of replication can be propagated in E. coli cells that contain additional plasmids with compatible origins.
   5761..5847    -  terminator     rrnB T1 terminator: Escherichia coli rrnB; transcription terminator T1 from the E. coli rrnB gene
>Addgene plasmid #160819 | pXW101Plux2-gfp | addgene full sequence | sequence record 318580 | Addgene NGS Result
TTAATTAAAGCGGATAACAATTTCACACAGGAGGCCGCCTAGGCCGCGGCCGCGCGAATTCGCGGCCGCT
TCTAGAGTTTACAGCTAGCTCAGTCCTAGGTATTATGCTAGCTACTAGAGATTAAAGAGGAGAAATACTA
GATGAAAAACATAAATGCCGACGACACATACAGAATAATTAATAAAATTAAAGCTTGTAGAAGCAATAAT
GATATTAATCAATGCTTATCTGATATGACTAAAATGGTACATTGTGAATATTATTTACTCGCGATCATTT
ATCCTCATTCTATGGTTAAATCTGATATTTCAATCCTAGATAATTACCCTAAAAAATGGAGGCAATATTA
TGATGACGCTAATTTAATAAAATATGATCCTATAGTAGATTATTCTAACTCCAATCATTCACCAATTAAT
TGGAATATATTTGAAAACAATGCTGTAAATAAAAAATCTCCAAATGTAATTAAAGAAGCGAAAACATCAG
GTCTTATCACTGGGTTTAGTTTCCCTATTCATACGGCTAACAATGGCTTCGGAATGCTTAGTTTTGCACA
TTCAGAAAAAGACAACTATATAGATAGTTTATTTTTACATGCGTGTATGAACATACCATTAATTGTTCCT
TCTCTAGTTGATAATTATCGAAAAATAAATATAGCAAATAATAAATCAAACAACGATTTAACCAAAAGAG
AAAAAGAATGTTTAGCGTGGGCATGCGAAGGAAAAAGCTCTTGGGATATTTCAAAAATATTAGGTTGCAG
TGAGCGTACTGTCACTTTCCATTTAACCAATGCGCAAATGAAACTCAATACAACAAACCGCTGCCAAAGT
ATTTCTAAAGCAATTTTAACAGGAGCAATTGATTGCCCATACTTTAAAAATTAATAACACTGATAGTGCT
AGTGTAGATCACTACTAGAGCCAGGCATCAAATAAAACGAAAGGCTCAGTCGAAAGACTGGGCCTTTCGT
TTTATCTGTTGTTTGTCGGTGAACGCTCTCTACTAGAGTCACACTGGCTCACCTTCGGGTGGGCCTTTCT
GCGTTTATATACTAGAGACCTGTAGGATCGTACAGGTTTACGCAAGAAAATGGTTTGTTACTTTCGAATA
AATACTAGAGATTAAAGAGGAGAAATACTAGATGCGTAAAGGAGAAGAACTTTTCACTGGAGTTGTCCCA
ATTCTTGTTGAATTAGATGGTGATGTTAATGGGCACAAATTTTCTGTCAGTGGAGAGGGTGAAGGTGATG
CAACATACGGAAAACTTACCCTTAAATTTATTTGCACTACTGGAAAACTACCTGTTCCATGGCCAACACT
TGTCACTACTTTCGGTTATGGTGTTCAATGCTTTGCGAGATACCCAGATCATATGAAACAGCATGACTTT
TTCAAGAGTGCCATGCCCGAAGGTTATGTACAGGAAAGAACTATATTTTTCAAAGATGACGGGAACTACA
AGACACGTGCTGAAGTCAAGTTTGAAGGTGATACCCTTGTTAATAGAATCGAGTTAAAAGGTATTGATTT
TAAAGAAGATGGAAACATTCTTGGACACAAATTGGAATACAACTATAACTCACACAATGTATACATCATG
GCAGACAAACAAAAGAATGGAATCAAAGTTAACTTCAAAATTAGACACAACATTGAAGATGGAAGCGTTC
AACTAGCAGACCATTATCAACAAAATACTCCAATTGGCGATGGCCCTGTCCTTTTACCAGACAACCATTA
CCTGTCCACACAATCTGCCCTTTCGAAAGATCCCAACGAAAAGAGAGACCACATGGTCCTTCTTGAGTTT
GTAACAGCTGCTGGGATTACACATGGCATGGATGAACTATACAAATAATAATACTAGAGCCAGGCATCAA
ATAAAACGAAAGGCTCAGTCGAAAGACTGGGCCTTTCGTTTTATCTGTTGTTTGTCGGTGAACGCTCTCT
ACTAGAGTCACACTGGCTCACCTTCGGGTGGGCCTTTCTGCGTTTATATACTAGTAGCGGCCGCTGCAGG
CATGCAAGCTTGCGGCCGCGTCGTGACTGGGAAAACCCTGGCGACTAGTCTTGGACTCCTGTTGATAGAT
CCAGTAATGACCTCAGAACTCCATCTGGATTTGTTCAGAACGCTCGGTTGCCGCCGGGCGTTTTTTATTG
GTGAGAATCCAGGGGTCCCCAATAATTACGATTTAAATTAGTAGCCCGCCTAATGAGCGGGCTTTTTTTT
AATTCCCCTATTTGTTTATTTTTCTAAATACATTCAAATATGTATCCGCTCATGAGACAATAACCCTGAT
AAATGCTTCAATAATATTGAAAAAGGAAGAGTATGAGCATTCAGCATTTTCGTGTGGCGCTGATTCCGTT
TTTTGCGGCGTTTTGCCTGCCGGTGTTTGCGCATCCGGAAACCCTGGTGAAAGTGAAAGATGCGGAAGAT
CAACTGGGTGCGCGCGTGGGCTATATTGAACTGGATCTGAACAGCGGCAAAATTCTGGAATCTTTTCGTC
CGGAAGAACGTTTTCCGATGATGAGCACCTTTAAAGTGCTGCTGTGCGGTGCGGTTCTGAGCCGTGTGGA
TGCGGGCCAGGAACAACTGGGCCGTCGTATTCATTATAGCCAGAACGATCTGGTGGAATATAGCCCGGTG
ACCGAAAAACATCTGACCGATGGCATGACCGTGCGTGAACTGTGCAGCGCGGCGATTACCATGAGCGATA
ACACCGCGGCGAACCTGCTGCTGACGACCATTGGCGGTCCGAAAGAACTGACCGCGTTTCTGCATAACAT
GGGCGATCATGTGACCCGTCTGGATCGTTGGGAACCGGAACTGAACGAAGCGATTCCGAACGATGAACGT
GATACCACCATGCCGGCAGCAATGGCGACCACCCTGCGTAAACTGCTGACGGGTGAGCTGCTGACCCTGG
CAAGCCGCCAGCAACTGATTGATTGGATGGAAGCGGATAAAGTGGCGGGTCCGCTGCTGCGTAGCGCGCT
GCCGGCTGGCTGGTTTATTGCGGATAAAAGCGGTGCGGGCGAACGTGGCAGCCGTGGCATTATTGCGGCG
CTGGGCCCGGATGGTAAACCGAGCCGTATTGTGGTGATTTATACCACCGGCAGCCAGGCGACGATGGATG
AACGTAACCGTCAGATTGCGGAAATTGGCGCGAGCCTGATTAAACATTGGTAAACCGATACAATTAAAGG
CTCCTTTTGGAGCCTTTTTTTTTGGACGACCCTTGTCCTTTTCCGCTGCATAACCCTGCTTCGGGGTCAT
TATAGCGATTTTTTCGGTATATCCATCCTTTTTCGCACGATATACAGGATTTTGCCAAAGGGTTCGTGTA
GACTTTCCTTGGTGTATCCAACGGCGTCAGCCGGGCAGGATAGGTGAAGTAGGCCCACCCGCGAGCGGGT
GTTCCTTCTTCACTGTCCCTTATTCGCACCTGGCGGTGCTCAACGGGAATCCTGCTCTGCGAGGCTGGCC
GTAGGCCGGCCGCGATGCAGGTGGCTGCTGAACCCCCAGCCGGAACTGACCCCACAAGGCCCTAGCGTTT
GCAATGCACCAGGTCATCATTGACCCAGGCGTGTTCCACCAGGCCGCTGCCTCGCAACTCTTCGCAGGCT
TCGCCGACCTGCTCGCGCCACTTCTTCACGCGGGTGGAATCCGATCCGCACATGAGGCGGAAGGTTTCCA
GCTTGAGCGGGTACGGCTCCCGGTGCGAGCTGAAATAGTCGAACATCCGTCGGGCCGTCGGCGACAGCTT
GCGGTACTTCTCCCATATGAATTTCGTGTAGTGGTCGCCAGCAAACAGCACGACGATTTCCTCGTCGATC
AGGACCTGGCAACGGGACGTTTTCTTGCCACGGTCCAGGACGCGGAAGCGGTGCAGCAGCGACACCGATT
CCAGGTGCCCAACGCGGTCGGACGTGAAGCCCATCGCCGTCGCCTGTAGGCGCGACAGGCATTCCTCGGC
CTTCGTGTAATACCGGCCATTGATCGACCAGCCCAGGTCCTGGCAAAGCTCGTAGAACGTGAAGGTGATC
GGCTCGCCGATAGGGGTGCGCTTCGCGTACTCCAACACCTGCTGCCACACCAGTTCGTCATCGTCGGCCC
GCAGCTCGACGCCGGTGTAGGTGATCTTCACGTCCTTGTTGACGTGGAAAATGACCTTGTTTTGCAGCGC
CTCGCGCGGGATTTTCTTGTTGCGCGTGGTGAACAGGGCAGAGCGGGCCGTGTCGTTTGGCATCGCTCGC
ATCGTGTCCGGCCACGGCGCAATATCGAACAAGGAAAGCTGCATTTCCTTGATCTGCTGCTTCGTGTGTT
TCAGCAACGCGGCCTGCTTGGCTTCGCTGACCTGTTTTGCCAGGTCCTCGCCGGCGGTTTTTCGCTTCTT
GGTCGTCATAGTTCCTCGCGTGTCGATGGTCATCGACTTCGCCAAACCTGCCGCCTCCTGTTCGAGACGA
CGCGAACGCTCCACGGCGGCCGATGGCGCGGGCAGGGCAGGGGGAGCCAGTTGCACGCTGTCGCGCTCGA
TCTTGGCCGTAGCTTGCTGGACTATCGAGCCGACGGACTGGAAGGTTTCGCGGGGCGCACGCATGACGGT
GCGGCTTGCGATGGTTTCGGCATCCTCGGCGGAAAACCCCGCGTCGATCAGTTCTTGCCTGTATGCCTTC
CGGTCAAACGTCCGATTCATTCACCCTCCTTGCGGGATTGCCCCGGAATTAATTCCCCGGATCGATCCGT
CGATCTTGATCCCCTGCGCCATCAGATCCTTGGCGGCAAGAAAGCCATCCAGTTTACTTTGCAGGGCTTC
CCAACCTTACCAGAGGGCGCCCCAGCTGGCAATTCCGGTTCGCTTGCTGTCCATAAAACCGCCCAGTCTA
GCTATCGCCATGTAAGCCCACTGCAAGCTACCTGCTTTCTCTTTGCGCTTGCGTTTTCCCTTGTCCAGAT
AGCCCAGTAGCTGACATTCATCCGGGGTCAGCACCGTTTCTGCGGACTGGCTTTCTACGTGGCTGCCATT
TTTGGGGTGAGGCCGTTCGCGGCCGAGGGGCGCAGCCCCTGGGGGGATGGGAGGCCCGCGTTAGCGGGCC
GGGAGGGTTCGAGAAGGGGGGGCACCCCCCTTCGGCGTGCGCGGTCACGCGCACAGGGCGCAGCCCTGGT
TAAAAACAAGGTTTATAAATATTGGTTTAAAAGCAGGTTAAAAGACAGGTTAGCGGTGGCCGAAAAACGG
GCGGAAACCCTTGCAAATGCTGGATTTTCTGCCTGTGGACAGCCCCTCAAATGTCAATAGGTGCGCCCCT
CATCTGTCAGCACTCTGCCCCTCAAGTGTCAAGGATCGCGCCCCTCATCTGTCAGTAGTCGCGCCCCTCA
AGTGTCAATACCGCAGGGCACTTATCCCCAGGCTTGTCCACATCATCTGTGGGAAACTCGCGTAAAATCA
GGCGTTTTCGCCGATTTGCGAGGCTGGCCAGCTCCACGTCGCCGGCCGAAATCGAGCCTGCCCCTCATCT
GTCAACGCCGCGCCGGGTGAGTCGGCCCCTCAAGTGTCAACGTCCGCCCCTCATCTGTCAGTGAGGGCCA
AGTTTTCCGCGAGGTATCCACAACGCCGGCGGCCCTACATGGCTCTGCTGTAGTGAGTGGGTTGCGCTCC
GGCAGCGGTCCTGATCCCCCGCAGAAAAAAAGGATCTCAAGAAGATCCTTTGATCTTTTCTACGGCGCGC
CCAGCTGTCTAGGGCGGCGGATTTGTCCTACTCAGGAGAGCGTTCACCGACAAACAACAGATAAAACGAA
AGGCCCAGTCTTTCGACTGAGCCTTTCGTTTTATTTGATGCCT
