>Addgene plasmid #160819 | pXW101Plux2-gfp | depositor partial sequence | sequence record 311320 | PJ23101-30luxR-t-Plux2-30gfp-t
TTTACAGCTAGCTCAGTCCTAGGTATTATGCTAGCTACTAGAGATTAAAGAGGAGAAATACTAGATGAAA
AACATAAATGCCGACGACACATACAGAATAATTAATAAAATTAAAGCTTGTAGAAGCAATAATGATATTA
ATCAATGCTTATCTGATATGACTAAAATGGTACATTGTGAATATTATTTACTCGCGATCATTTATCCTCA
TTCTATGGTTAAATCTGATATTTCAATCCTAGATAATTACCCTAAAAAATGGAGGCAATATTATGATGAC
GCTAATTTAATAAAATATGATCCTATAGTAGATTATTCTAACTCCAATCATTCACCAATTAATTGGAATA
TATTTGAAAACAATGCTGTAAATAAAAAATCTCCAAATGTAATTAAAGAAGCGAAAACATCAGGTCTTAT
CACTGGGTTTAGTTTCCCTATTCATACGGCTAACAATGGCTTCGGAATGCTTAGTTTTGCACATTCAGAA
AAAGACAACTATATAGATAGTTTATTTTTACATGCGTGTATGAACATACCATTAATTGTTCCTTCTCTAG
TTGATAATTATCGAAAAATAAATATAGCAAATAATAAATCAAACAACGATTTAACCAAAAGAGAAAAAGA
ATGTTTAGCGTGGGCATGCGAAGGAAAAAGCTCTTGGGATATTTCAAAAATATTAGGTTGCAGTGAGCGT
ACTGTCACTTTCCATTTAACCAATGCGCAAATGAAACTCAATACAACAAACCGCTGCCAAAGTATTTCTA
AAGCAATTTTAACAGGAGCAATTGATTGCCCATACTTTAAAAATTAATAACACTGATAGTGCTAGTGTAG
ATCACTACTAGAGCCAGGCATCAAATAAAACGAAAGGCTCAGTCGAAAGACTGGGCCTTTCGTTTTATCT
GTTGTTTGTCGGTGAACGCTCTCTACTAGAGTCACACTGGCTCACCTTCGGGTGGGCCTTTCTGCGTTTA
TATACTAGAGACCTGTAGGATCGTACAGGTTTACGCAAGAAAATGGTTTGTTACTTTCGAATAAATACTA
GAGATTAAAGAGGAGAAATACTAGATGCGTAAAGGAGAAGAACTTTTCACTGGAGTTGTCCCAATTCTTG
TTGAATTAGATGGTGATGTTAATGGGCACAAATTTTCTGTCAGTGGAGAGGGTGAAGGTGATGCAACATA
CGGAAAACTTACCCTTAAATTTATTTGCACTACTGGAAAACTACCTGTTCCATGGCCAACACTTGTCACT
ACTTTCGGTTATGGTGTTCAATGCTTTGCGAGATACCCAGATCATATGAAACAGCATGACTTTTTCAAGA
GTGCCATGCCCGAAGGTTATGTACAGGAAAGAACTATATTTTTCAAAGATGACGGGAACTACAAGACACG
TGCTGAAGTCAAGTTTGAAGGTGATACCCTTGTTAATAGAATCGAGTTAAAAGGTATTGATTTTAAAGAA
GATGGAAACATTCTTGGACACAAATTGGAATACAACTATAACTCACACAATGTATACATCATGGCAGACA
AACAAAAGAATGGAATCAAAGTTAACTTCAAAATTAGACACAACATTGAAGATGGAAGCGTTCAACTAGC
AGACCATTATCAACAAAATACTCCAATTGGCGATGGCCCTGTCCTTTTACCAGACAACCATTACCTGTCC
ACACAATCTGCCCTTTCGAAAGATCCCAACGAAAAGAGAGACCACATGGTCCTTCTTGAGTTTGTAACAG
CTGCTGGGATTACACATGGCATGGATGAACTATACAAATAATAATACTAGAGCCAGGCATCAAATAAAAC
GAAAGGCTCAGTCGAAAGACTGGGCCTTTCGTTTTATCTGTTGTTTGTCGGTGAACGCTCTCTACTAGAG
TCACACTGGCTCACCTTCGGGTGGGCCTTTCTGCGTTTATA
